Addgene plasmid #40074: pEG196
Depositing lab: Geraldine Seydoux. Depositing organization: Johns Hopkins University and School of Medicine. Publication: Regulation of the MEX-5 gradient by a spatially segregated kinase/phosphatase cycle. Griffin EE, Odde DJ, Seydoux G. Cell. 2011 Sep 16;146(6):955-68. 10.1016/j.cell.2011.08.012 PubMed 21925318.
Backbone
  Vector backbone: pMal c2X (GW)
  Backbone manufacturer: New England Biolabs (Modified)
  Backbone size w/o insert (bp): 6700
  Total vector size (bp): 8100
  Modifications to backbone: Gateway acceptor sites added
  Vector type: Bacterial Expression
Growth in bacteria
  Bacterial resistance: Ampicillin, 100 μg/mL
  Growth temperature: 37°C
  Growth strain: DH5alpha
  Copy number: Unknown
Gene/Insert
  Gene/Insert name: Mex-5
  Species: C. elegans (nematode)
  Insert size (bp): 1407
  GenBank ID: NM_070165.4 NP_502566.1
  Entrez Gene: mex-5 (a.k.a. CELE_W02A2.7)
  Promoter: P-lac
  Tag / fusion protein: MBP (N terminal on backbone)
  Cloning method: Gateway Cloning
  Sequencing primers: 5′ MBP_F; 3′ pBAD_rev
Terms and licenses: Academic/Nonprofit Terms; Industry Terms: Not Available to Industry
Depositor comments: Alternate plasmid name: pMAL c2X (GW) + MEX-5
How to cite: pEG196 was a gift from Geraldine Seydoux (Addgene plasmid # 40074 ; http://n2t.net/addgene:40074 ; RRID:Addgene_40074)
