[The description below was written by a language model from this plasmid's Addgene catalogue record.]
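Description:
pEG196 (also recorded as pMAL c2X (GW) + MEX-5) is a bacterial expression plasmid of about 8.1 kb for producing the C. elegans protein MEX-5 as a fusion to maltose-binding protein. The backbone is a modified version of the commercial pMal c2X vector, roughly 6.7 kb, to which Gateway acceptor sites were added so that open reading frames can be transferred in by recombinational cloning rather than by restriction and ligation. The plasmid is maintained in standard E. coli cloning strains under ampicillin selection. The record lists its copy number as unknown and does not describe the origin of replication.

The insert is the mex-5 coding sequence (about 1.4 kb), introduced by Gateway cloning downstream of the backbone-encoded MBP so that the tag sits at the N terminus of MEX-5. Expression is listed as driven by a lac-type promoter ("P-lac"), which in vectors of this family allows inducible expression in E. coli. MBP generally improves the solubility of its fusion partners and allows affinity purification on amylose resin. In the c2X series the fusion lacks a secretion signal and so accumulates in the cytoplasm, although the record itself does not spell out these details or mention any protease cleavage site between tag and insert.

The associated publication concerns regulation of the MEX-5 gradient by a spatially segregated kinase/phosphatase cycle. This is consistent with using the plasmid to produce recombinant MBP::MEX-5 for in vitro biochemical work, but the record does not state the specific experiments. No feature table was provided, so this description rests on the catalogue fields alone.
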