>Addgene plasmid #40074 | pEG196 | addgene partial sequence | sequence record 51961 | MBP_F
ACACACATAACAATAACAACAACCTCGGGATCGAGGGAAGGATCACAAGTTTGTACAAAAAAGCAGGCTG
GATGAAAGCGGCATCAAATAGTGTCTCGTCGGCCGGAGGATCAGTGTCACCTACGACAACCCAGCCACCA
CTACCACCAGGGCAGTCGTCACATCCTCAAATCTACGATCAACAGATGCAGTACTACTTCGCGGCTGCCA
TGCCGAACCAGCCAATGGCGACGTATGCGGCACAAAATGGATCTTCTCAACAGTACGCCCCAGCGGCTCC
ATATTATCAAGATGCCAACGGACAGTATGTGCAGGTTCCCGCGAACGGATCAATGGCTCCTCAACAGCAC
ATGATGGTTTCTGGTCAACCGTATCTCTATATGGCTCAACCACAACAAGGAGCTCAGCAAGTCATGCAGT
CAGGACAACCACAGCTCATCTATTATCAACAATCAATGGCTCCACAAGCGGCTCCAATGTACTTCCATCC
TATGCAAGCCGCACCGATGCTTCCAGAACAAATGGGTGTGATGCCACATACGCAGCCGGCAATTCCACCT
CAACAACAGCCAAGACAAGTGGGAGTGGAGATTAGTAGCACACGCACAGCTCCATTGACCTCGTCTACTC
CTCTTCCAACAAGTCTCGAATACGAGACTGTTCAGCGTGATAATCGCA
